>Addgene plasmid #146060 | pAc5.1B-EGFP-DmTral-R21ES13AI15A_C | depositor full sequence | sequence record 288505 | Full Sequence
CTTCAAGGAATTAATTCTATATTCTAAAAACACAAATGATACTTCTAAAAAAAATCATGAATGGCATCAA
CTCTGAATCAAATCTTTGCAGATGCACCTACTTCTCATTTCCACTGTCACATCATTTTTCCAGATCTCGC
TGCCTGTTATGTGGCCCACAAACCAAGACACGTTTTATGGCCATTAAAGCTGGCTGATCGTCGCCAAACA
CCAAATACATATCAATATGTACATTCGAGAAAGAAGCGATCAAAGAAGCGTCTTCGGGCGAGTAGGAGAA
TGCGGAGGAGAAGGAGAACGAGCTGATCTAGTATCTCTCCACAATCCAATGCCAACTGACCAACTGGCCA
TATTCGGAGCAATTTGAAGCCAATTTCCATCGCCTGGCGATCGCTCCATTCTTGGCTATATGTTTTTCAC
CGTTCCCGGGGCCATTTTCAAAGACTCGTCGGTAAGATAAGATTGTGTCACTCGCTGTCTCTCTTCATTT
GTCGAAGAATGCTGAGGAATTTCGCGATGACGTCGGCGAGTATTTTGAAGAATGAGAATAATTTGTATTT
ATACGAAAATCAGTTAGTGGAATTTTCTACAAAAACATGTTATCTATAGATAATTTTGTTGCAAAATATG
TTGACTATGACAAAGATTGTATGTATATACCTTTAATGTATTCTCATTTTCTTATGTATTTATAATGGCA
ATGATGATACTGATGATATTTTAAGATGATGCCAGACCACAGGCTGATTTCTGCGTCTTTTGCCGAACGC
AGTGCATGTGCGGTTGTTGTTTTTTGGAATAGTTTCAATTTTCGGACTGTCCGCTTTGATTTCAGTTTCT
TGGCTTATTCAAAAAGCAAAGTAAAGCCAAAAAAGCGAGATGGCAATACCAAATGCGGCAAAACGGTAGT
GGAAGGAAAGGGGTGCGGGGCAGCGGAAGGAAGGGTGGGGCGGGGCGTGGCGGGGTCTGTGGCTGGGCGC
GACGTCACCGACGTTGGAGCCACTCCTTTGACCATGTGTGCGTGTGTGTATTATTCGTGTCTCGCCACTC
GCCGGTTGTTTTTTTCTTTTTATCTCGCTCTCTCTAGCGCCATCTCGTACGCATGCTCAACGCACCGCAT
GTTGCCGTGTCCTTTATGCGTCATTTTGGCTCGAAATAGGCAATTATTTAAACAAAGATTAGTCAACGAA
AACGCTAAAATAAATAAGTCTACAATATGGTTACTTATTGCCATGTGTGTGCAGCCAACGATAGCAACAA
AAGCAACAACACAGTGGCTTTCCCTCTTTCACTTTTTGTTTGCAAGCGCGTGCGAGCAAGACGGCACGAC
CGGCAAACGCAATTACGCTGACAAAGAGCAGACGAAGTTTTGGCCGAAAAACATCAAGGCGCCTGATACG
AATGCATTTGCAATAACAATTGCGATATTTAATATTGTTTATGAAGCTGTTTGACTTCAAAACACACAAA
AAAAAAAATAAAACAAATTATTTGAAAGAGAATTAGGAATCGGACAGCTTATCGTTACGGGCTAACAGCA
CACCGAGACGAAATAGCTTACCTGACGTCACAGCCTCTGGAAGAACTGCCGCCAAGCAGAGAGAGAGAGA
AAAAGAGGGAGAGCAGCTTAGACCGCATGTGCTTGTGTGTGAGGCGTCTCTCTCTTCGTCTCCTGTTTGC
GCAAACGCATAGACTGCACTGAGAAAATCGATTACCTATTTTTTATGAATGAATATTTGCACTATTACTA
TTCAAAACTATTAAGATAGCAATCACATTCAATAGCCAAATACTATACCACCTGAGCGATGCAACGAAAT
GATCAATTTGAGCAAAAATGCTGCATATTTAGGACGGCATCATTATAGAAATGCTTCTTGCTGTGTACTT
TTCTCTCGTCTGGCAGCTGTTTCGCCGTTATTGTTAAAACCGGCTTAAGTTAGGTGTGTTTTCTACGACT
AGTGATGCCCCTACTAGAAGATGTGTGTTGCACAAATGTCCCTGAATAACCAATTTGAAGTGCAGATAGC
AGTAAACGTAAGCTAATATGAATATTATTTAACTGTAATGTTTTAATATCGCTGGACATTACTAATAAAC
CCACTATAAACACATGTACATATGTATGTTTTGGCATACAATGAGTAGTTGGGGAAAAAATGTGTAAAAG
CACCGTGACCATCACAGCATAAAGATAACCAGCTGAAGTATCGAATATGAGTAACCCCCAAATTGAATCA
CATGCCGCAACTGATAGGACCCATGGAAGTACACTCTTCATGGCGATATACAAGACACACACAAGCACGA
ACACCCAGTTGCGGAGGAAATTCTCCGTAAATGAAAACCCAATCGGCGAACAATTCATACCCATATATGG
TAAAAGTTTTGAACGCGACTTGAGAGCGGAGAGCATTGCGGCTGATAAGGTTTTAGCGCTAAGCGGGCTT
TATAAAACGGGCTGCGGGACCAGTTTTCATATCACTACCGTTTGAGTTCTTGTGCTGTGTGGATACTCCT
CCCGACACAAAGCCGCTCCATCAGCCAGCAGTCGTCTAATCCAGAGACCCCGGATCGGGGTACCAACATG
GTGAGCAAGGGCGAGGAGCTGTTCACCGGGGTGGTGCCCATCCTGGTCGAGCTGGACGGCGACGTAAACG
GCCACAAGTTCAGCGTGTCCGGCGAGGGCGAGGGCGATGCCACCTACGGCAAGCTGACCCTGAAGTTCAT
CTGCACCACCGGCAAGCTGCCCGTGCCCTGGCCCACCCTCGTGACCACCCTGACCTACGGCGTGCAGTGC
TTCAGCCGCTACCCCGACCACATGAAGCAGCACGACTTCTTCAAGTCCGCCATGCCCGAAGGCTACGTCC
AGGAGCGCACCATCTTCTTCAAGGACGACGGCAACTACAAGACCCGCGCCGAGGTGAAGTTCGAGGGCGA
CACCCTGGTGAACCGCATCGAGCTGAAGGGCATCGACTTCAAGGAGGACGGCAACATCCTGGGGCACAAG
CTGGAGTACAACTACAACAGCCACAACGTCTATATCATGGCCGACAAGCAGAAGAACGGCATCAAGGTGA
ACTTCAAGATCCGCCACAACATCGAGGACGGCAGCGTGCAGCTCGCCGACCACTACCAGCAGAACACCCC
CATCGGCGACGGCCCCGTGCTGCTGCCCGACAACCACTACCTGAGCACCCAGTCCGCCCTGAGCAAAGAC
CCCAACGAGAAGCGCGATCACATGGTCCTGCTGGAGTTCGTGACCGCCGCCGGGATCACTCTCGGCATGG
ACGAGCTGTACAAGCCAAGCTTGAATTCTATGAGCGGGGGATTACCGGAGTTGGGCTCCAAAATCGCGCT
CGCGTCCAAGGCGGACATTGAGTACGAGGGCCGCCTGTACACGGTGGATCCGCAGGAGTGCACCATTGCG
CTCTCGAGTGTGCGATCCTTCGGTACAGAAGATCGGGACACCCAGTTCCAGATAGCGCCGCAATCGCAGA
TCTACGACTACATCCTCTTCCGTGGCTCGGACATCAAGGACATTCGCGTTGTCAACAACCACACGCTGCC
GCACCACAATGACCCGGCGATCATGCAGGCGCAGCTCCAGAACGGACCGCCCCAGATGCCGCAGCACTTC
CCCATGCCCAGCGGGATGAGCGGTCCGCCGCAGCAGCAACAGGTGCCGTCGCAGCAACCGCCCCAGATGC
CAAGCGGTGGAGGCAGTGGTGGTGCTGGTGGAGCAGGAGCTCCTGGCGGCGGCGGACCCGGCTACGGCAA
TGGCAATCCGTTCGGCAACCTCGGCGGTCCCAATCTGGCCAACATGGTGGGCAATGCGGGCGGATCGCTT
GCACCCGGTTCCGGTGCTCCGGGCAGCGGACCCTTCATGCACATCGGTGGCAATCAGCAGCAACCGAAGC
CCCAGCAGCAGAAACAGCCAAACATGCTGGCCGGTGCCTCGCGATCGACGACGCCCATTAGCCTGATTGT
GAGTCCCACGGCGGAGCTGACTCAGCAGCAGCAGCTGCACCAGCAACAGAACGCTGGCCAGGGTGGCAAC
GGACGCGATGCAGGACATAAGCGCCAGAACCACCAGCAGCAACAGAATCAGCAGCATCAGCAACGTGGCG
GACCCAGCCACAACAATATGCAGCATCAGCAGCAACGAGGCGGCGGCAGTGGAACGGACTTCTATAACCA
GCAGCGGGATCGTCGGGACTCCGGACGTCAAATGGACAACAACTATAGCAACAACTACAACAACAATAAT
AATAATCAGCGCAATCGCGGCGGCGGCAACGGAATGCAACAGCAGCAGCGAGGAGGAAACGGCGGCAGCG
GCGGCGGCGGTGGAAACGGAGGTGGAAACAACCCGGCCTGGAACATGCATCGCGGCAACCAGAACTCGAA
CAACATGATGAACATGCGCAACCGCGGCATGGGATCCCGCGGCCCCATGCGACCCAATCAGGGCTATCGT
CCGCAGTCGGCCAATAATCAGAACAAGCCGCGGAACAAGATCAAGTTCGAGGGCGACTTCGATTTCGAGC
AGGCAAACAACAAGTTCGAGGAACTGCGCTCCCAACTGGCCAAGCTCAAGGTGGCCGAGGATGGTGCACC
CAAGCCAGCCACCAATGCAACGGCCGCCACTGCAACTGCAACCAATGAGCAGGTGGGTGAGAAGGTTGAA
GGCGTTCACACACTGAATGGCGAGACCGACAAGAAGGATGATTCTGGCAACGAGACCGGCGCTGGAGAGC
ACGAGCCTGAGGAGGATGATGTTGCTGTGTGCTACGACAAGACCAAATCGTTCTTCGACAACATCTCGTG
CGAGGCTGCCCAGGATCGCAGCAAGAACAAGAAGAACGATTGGCGCCAGGAGCGCAAGTTGAACACGGAG
ACCTTCGGAGTGTCCTCCACACGACGTGGCAGTTACCGCGGACGCAACCAATACTACAACAATAATGGCA
ACGGCGGCATTAACTCGGGATATGGAGGAGCGCCAGGCTACAACAGGAACAATTATCGCATGGGTGGCGG
CGGCGGAAACTTCCGAAACAGGAGCAACAATCGCAACAACGGCGGCGGTCGTGGCGGAAACGGAATGCCA
AACATCACCAATGGCAACACGGCTGCTGCGCTGAAGGCGGCCAACAATGCTGCTGGCCACGGATCCAATG
CCACGGACTCCAGTGCACCAAATGCCACAACCGCGACGACAAAGTCGACGTCCCTCTTGCCAGAGCAGAC
GCAACAGGTGGCGGCAGTTTCACAATAGGCGGCCGCTCGAGTCTAGAGGGCCCGCGGTTCGAAGGTAAGC
CTATCCCTAACCCTCTCCTCGGTCTCGATTCTACGCGTACCGGTCATCATCACCATCACCATTGAGTTTA
AACCCGCTGATCAGCCTCGACTGTGCCTTCTAAGGCCTGAGCTCGCTGATCAGCCTCGATCGAGGATCCA
GACATGATAAGATACATTGATGAGTTTGGACAAACCACAACTAGAATGCAGTGAAAAAAATGCTTTATTT
GTGAAATTTGTGATGCTATTGCTTTATTTGTAACCATTATAAGCTGCAATAAACAAGTTAACAACAACAA
TTGCATTCATTTTATGTTTCAGGTTCAGGGGGAGGTGTGGGAGGTTTTTTAAAGCAAGTAAAACCTCTAC
AAATGTGGTATGGCTGATTATGATCAGTCGACCGATGCCCTTGAGAGCCTTCAACCCAGTCAGCTCCTTC
CGGTGGGCGCGGGGCATGACTATCGTCGCCGCACTTATGACTGTCTTCTTTATCATGCAACTCGTAGGAC
AGGTGCCGGCAGCGCTCTGGGTCATTTTCGGCGAGGACCGCTTTCGCTGGAGCGCGACGATGATCGGCCT
GTCGCTTGCGGTATTCGGAATCTTGCACGCCCTCGCTCAAGCCTTCGTCACTGGTCCCGCCACCAAACGT
TTCGGCGAGAAGCAGGCCATTATCGCCGGCATGGCGGCCGACGCGCTGGGCTACGTCTTGCTGGCGTTCG
CGACGCGAGGCTGGATGGCCTTCCCCATTATGATTCTTCTCGCTTCCGGCGGCATCGGGATGCCCGCGTT
GCAGGCCATGCTGTCCAGGCAGGTAGATGACGACCATCAGGGACAGCTTCAAGGATCGCTCGCGGCTCTT
ACCAGCCAGCAAAAGGCCAGGAACCGTAAAAAGGCCGCGTTGCTGGCGTTTTTCCATAGGCTCCGCCCCC
CTGACGAGCATCACAAAAATCGACGCTCAAGTCAGAGGTGGCGAAACCCGACAGGACTATAAAGATACCA
GGCGTTTCCCCCTGGAAGCTCCCTCGTGCGCTCTCCTGTTCCGACCCTGCCGCTTACCGGATACCTGTCC
GCCTTTCTCCCTTCGGGAAGCGTGGCGCTTTCTCAATGCTCACGCTGTAGGTATCTCAGTTCGGTGTAGG
TCGTTCGCTCCAAGCTGGGCTGTGTGCACGAACCCCCCGTTCAGCCCGACCGCTGCGCCTTATCCGGTAA
CTATCGTCTTGAGTCCAACCCGGTAAGACACGACTTATCGCCACTGGCAGCAGCCACTGGTAACAGGATT
AGCAGAGCGAGGTATGTAGGCGGTGCTACAGAGTTCTTGAAGTGGTGGCCTAACTACGGCTACACTAGAA
GGACAGTATTTGGTATCTGCGCTCTGCTGAAGCCAGTTACCTTCGGAAAAAGAGTTGGTAGCTCTTGATC
CGGCAAACAAACCACCGCTGGTAGCGGTGGTTTTTTTGTTTGCAAGCAGCAGATTACGCGCAGAAAAAAA
GGATCTCAAGAAGATCCTTTGATCTTTTCTACGGGGTCTGACGCTCAGTGGAACGAAAACTCACGTTAAG
GGATTTTGGTCATGAGATTATCAAAAAGGATCTTCACCTAGATCCTTTTAAATTAAAAATGAAGTTTTAA
ATCAATCTAAAGTATATATGAGTAAACTTGGTCTGACAGTTACCAATGCTTAATCAGTGAGGCACCTATC
TCAGCGATCTGTCTATTTCGTTCATCCATAGTTGCCTGACTCCCCGTCGTGTAGATAACTACGATACGGG
AGGGCTTACCATCTGGCCCCAGTGCTGCAATGATACCGCGAGACCCACGCTCACCGGCTCCAGATTTATC
AGCAATAAACCAGCCAGCCGGAAGGGCCGAGCGCAGAAGTGGTCCTGCAACTTTATCCGCCTCCATCCAG
TCTATTAATTGTTGCCGGGAAGCTAGAGTAAGTAGTTCGCCAGTTAATAGTTTGCGCAACGTTGTTGCCA
TTGCTGCAGGCATCGTGGTGTCACGCTCGTCGTTTGGTATGGCTTCATTCAGCTCCGGTTCCCAACGATC
AAGGCGAGTTACATGATCCCCCATGTTGTGCAAAAAAGCGGTTAGCTCCTTCGGTCCTCCGATCGTTGTC
AGAAGTAAGTTGGCCGCAGTGTTATCACTCATGGTTATGGCAGCACTGCATAATTCTCTTACTGTCATGC
CATCCGTAAGATGCTTTTCTGTGACTGGTGAGTACTCAACCAAGTCATTCTGAGAATAGTGTATGCGGCG
ACCGAGTTGCTCTTGCCCGGCGTCAACACGGGATAATACCGCGCCACATAGCAGAACTTTAAAAGTGCTC
ATCATTGGAAAACGTTCTTCGGGGCGAAAACTCTCAAGGATCTTACCGCTGTTGAGATCCAGTTCGATGT
AACCCACTCGTGCACCCAACTGATCTTCAGCATCTTTTACTTTCACCAGCGTTTCTGGGTGAGCAAAAAC
AGGAAGGCAAAATGCCGCAAAAAAGGGAATAAGGGCGACACGGAAATGTTGAATACTCATACTCTTCCTT
TTTCAATATTATTGAAGCATTTATCAGGGTTATTGTCTCATGAGCGGATACATATTTGAATGTATTTAGA
AAAATAAACAAATAGGGGTTCCGCGCACATTTCCCCGAAAAGTGCCACCTGACGTCTAAGAAACCATTAT
TATCATGACATTAACCTATAAAAATAGGCGTATCACGAGGCCCTTTCGT
Features (pLannotate 1.2.2; 11 found; start..end, strand, type, name):
     56..2568    +  promoter       Ac5 promoter: Drosophila melanogaster actin 5C promoter
   2588..3304    +  CDS            EGFP: EGFP is a basic (constitutively fluorescent) green fluorescent protein published in 1996, derived from Aequorea victoria. It is reported to be a rapidly-maturing weak dimer with moderate acid sensitivity.
   3320..3607    +  CDS            Lsm14a (fragment): LS14A_MOUSE - Also known as Fam61a, Rap55a. Experimental evidence at protein level: Swiss-Prot protein existence level 1. Essential for formation of P-bodies, cytoplasmic structures that provide storage sites for translationally inactive mRNAs and protect them from degradation. Acts as a repressor of mRNA translation. May play a role in mitotic spindle assembly. From Mus musculus (Mouse).
   4520..4939    +  CDS            Lsm14a (fragment): LS14A_MOUSE - Also known as Fam61a, Rap55a. Experimental evidence at protein level: Swiss-Prot protein existence level 1. Essential for formation of P-bodies, cytoplasmic structures that provide storage sites for translationally inactive mRNAs and protect them from degradation. Acts as a repressor of mRNA translation. May play a role in mitotic spindle assembly. From Mus musculus (Mouse).
   5314..5355    +  CDS            V5 tag: epitope tag from simian virus 5
   5455..5589    -  polyA_signal   SV40 poly(A) signal: SV40 polyadenylation signal
   5612..5696    -  CDS            large T antigen (fragment): large T antigen from SV40 (simian virus 40)
   5697..6167    +  CDS            TcR (fragment): tetracycline efflux protein; tet; confers resistance to tetracycline
   6211..6799    -  rep_origin     ori: high-copy-number ColE1/pMB1/pBR322/pUC origin of replication
   6970..7830    -  CDS            AmpR: β-lactamase; bla; confers resistance to ampicillin, carbenicillin, and related antibiotics
   7831..7935    -  promoter       AmpR promoter: bla
