[The description below was written by a language model from this plasmid's Addgene catalogue record and pLannotate feature annotations shown in this document.]
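Description:
pAc5.1B-EGFP-DmTral-R21ES13AI15A_C is an 8,029 nt insect expression plasmid. The catalogue lists the backbone as unknown, but the name and the annotated parts point to a pAc5.1-type vector. It is maintained in E. coli through a ColE1/pUC-family origin and selected with ampicillin via the β-lactamase gene and its bla promoter. The catalogue records it as low copy even though the origin is annotated as a high-copy type. No selectable marker for insect cells is annotated. Short fragments of a tetracycline resistance gene and of SV40 large T antigen appear to be non-functional backbone remnants.

The payload is driven by the constitutive Drosophila actin 5C promoter, which sits directly upstream of an EGFP coding sequence followed by the Drosophila melanogaster Trailer Hitch (Tral, also called LSm15) open reading frame, giving an N-terminal EGFP fusion. The annotation software labels two stretches of the insert as fragments of mouse Lsm14a. These most likely reflect homology between Tral and its mammalian orthologue rather than mouse sequence. As the name indicates, the insert carries the substitutions R21E, S13A and I15A. The record also notes two silent changes and a Q279H difference relative to the reference sequence. A V5 epitope tag lies downstream of the insert, but the record does not say whether it is in frame with the fusion. An SV40 polyadenylation signal is annotated after it, though on the reverse strand.

The stated purpose is expression of the mutant Tral protein in insect cells. The associated publication concerns how Trailer Hitch and EDC3 associate with DCP1 and Me31B, so the construct plausibly served as a fluorescent mutant for localisation or interaction studies, although the record does not state what the mutations do. The depositor sequence may be theoretical rather than fully verified.
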