Addgene plasmid #146060: pAc5.1B-EGFP-DmTral-R21ES13AI15A_C
Purpose: Insect Expression of DmTral-R21ES13AI15A
Depositing lab: Elisa Izaurralde. Depositing organization: Max Planck Institute for Developmental Biology. Publication: Similar modes of interaction enable Trailer Hitch and EDC3 to associate with DCP1 and Me31B in distinct protein complexes. Tritschler F, Eulalio A, Helms S, Schmidt S, Coles M, Weichenrieder O, Izaurralde E, Truffault V. Mol Cell Biol. 2008 Nov . 28(21):6695-708. 10.1128/MCB.00759-08 PubMed 18765641.
Backbone
  Vector backbone: Unknown
  Vector type: Insect Expression
Growth in bacteria
  Bacterial resistance: Ampicillin, 100 μg/mL
  Growth temperature: 37°C
  Growth strain: DH5alpha
  Copy number: Low Copy
Gene/Insert
  Gene/Insert name: DmTral-R21ES13AI15A (alt names: Trailer Hitch; Dm LSm34)
  Species: D. melanogaster (fly)
  Mutation: two silent mutations A198C, A387G and a mutation G837T:Q279H compared to the sequence given by: NCBI:NM_140328.4 or UniProt Q9VTZ0.
  Entrez Gene: tral (a.k.a. Dmel_CG10686, BEST:GH08269, CG10686, DmLSm15, Dmel\CG10686, LSm15, Lsm15, Scd6p, TRAL, Tral, anon-EST:Posey139, anon-WO0172774.89, anon-WO02059370.24, p67, p70)
  Cloning method: Unknown
Terms and licenses: Academic/Nonprofit Terms; Industry Terms: Not Available to Industry
Depositor comments: Plasmids from this collection were made available to the research community and donated after the lab closed. Please note that the sequence provided by the depositing laboratory may be theoretical/predicted or based on Sanger sequencing results. There may be discrepancies between sequencing results obtained by Addgene and the depositor sequence. If an Addgene verified sequence is not available, please contact before placing your order to request that our lab fully sequence the plasmid.
How to cite: pAc5.1B-EGFP-DmTral-R21ES13AI15A_C was a gift from Elisa Izaurralde (Addgene plasmid # 146060 ; http://n2t.net/addgene:146060 ; RRID:Addgene_146060)
